>Addgene plasmid #179015 | pBBK31 pHomL-TDH3p-Scarlet(rfp)-Link-GFPdropout-SSA1t-HomR (AmpR) | addgene full sequence | sequence record 360762 | Addgene NGS Result
TTACCAATGCTTAATCAGTGAGGCACCTATCTCAGCGATCTGTCTATTTCGTTCATCCATAGTTGCCTGA
CTCCCCGTCGTGTAGATAACTACGATACGGGAGGGCTTACCATCTGGCCCCAGTGCTGCAATGATACCGC
GGGACCCACGCTCACCGGCTCCAGATTTATCAGCAATAAACCAGCCAGCCGGAAGGGCCGAGCGCAGAAG
TGGTCCTGCAACTTTATCCGCCTCCATCCAGTCTATTAATTGTTGCCGGGAAGCTAGAGTAAGTAGTTCG
CCAGTTAATAGTTTGCGCAACGTTGTTGCCATTGCTACAGGCATCGTGGTGTCACGCTCGTCGTTTGGTA
TGGCTTCATTCAGCTCCGGTTCCCAACGATCAAGGCGAGTTACATGATCCCCCATGTTGTGCAAAAAAGC
GGTTAGCTCCTTCGGTCCTCCGATCGTTGTCAGAAGTAAGTTGGCCGCAGTGTTATCACTCATGGTTATG
GCAGCACTGCATAATTCTCTTACTGTCATGCCATCCGTAAGATGCTTTTCTGTGACTGGTGAGTACTCAA
CCAAGTCATTCTGAGAATAGTGTATGCGGCGACCGAGTTGCTCTTGCCCGGCGTCAATACGGGATAATAC
CGCGCCACATAGCAGAACTTTAAAAGTGCTCATCATTGGAAAACGTTCTTCGGGGCGAAAACTCTCAAGG
ATCTTACCGCTGTTGAGATCCAGTTCGATGTAACCCACTCGTGCACCCAACTGATCTTCAGCATCTTTTA
CTTTCACCAGCGTTTCTGGGTGAGCAAAAACAGGAAGGCAAAATGCCGCAAAAAAGGGAATAAGGGCGAC
ACGGAAATGTTGAATACTCATACTCTTCCTTTTTCAATATTATTGAAGCATTTATCAGGGTTATTGTCTC
ATGAGCGGATACATATTTGAATGTATTTAGAAAAATAAACAAATAGGGGTTCCGCGCACATTTCCCCGAA
AAGTGCCACCTGTCATGACCAAAATCCCTTAACGTGAGTTTTCGTTCCACTGAGCGTCAGACCCCGTAGA
AAAGATCAAAGGATCTTCTTGAGATCCTTTTTTTCTGCGCGTAATCTGCTGCTTGCAAACAAAAAAACCA
CCGCTACCAGCGGTGGTTTGTTTGCCGGATCAAGAGCTACCAACTCTTTTTCCGAAGGTAACTGGCTTCA
GCAGAGCGCAGATACCAAATACTGTTCTTCTAGTGTAGCCGTAGTTAGGCCACCACTTCAAGAACTCTGT
AGCACCGCCTACATACCTCGCTCTGCTAATCCTGTTACCAGTGGCTGCTGCCAGTGGCGATAAGTCGTGT
CTTACCGGGTTGGACTCAAGACGATAGTTACCGGATAAGGCGCAGCGGTCGGGCTGAACGGGGGGTTCGT
GCACACAGCCCAGCTTGGAGCGAACGACCTACACCGAACTGAGATACCTACAGCGTGAGCTATGAGAAAG
CGCCACGCTTCCCGAAGGGAGAAAGGCGGACAGGTATCCGGTAAGCGGCAGGGTCGGAACAGGAGAGCGC
ACGAGGGAGCTTCCAGGGGGAAACGCCTGGTATCTTTATAGTCCTGTCGGGTTTCGCCACCTCTGACTTG
AGCGTCGATTTTTGTGATGCTCGTCAGGGGGGCGGAGCCTATGGAAAAACGCCAGCAACGCGGCCTTTTT
ACGGTTCCTGGCCTTTTGCTGGCCTTTTGCTCACATGTTCTTTCCTGCGTTATCCCCTGATTCTGTGGAT
AACCGTGCGGCCGCCAATGTTATCTATTGGCAGATGTTCATACGGGGCTTTCAAATATTGATGAAATTAT
GTGATGTTTAGAAGAAGATTCGAACTGTTTTCAGTAGATTTGGTAACTGTGCAACCATAACTCATGCCCC
CTATTTATCGGCATTGAGATTGTAAAGGAAGTAAAACGCATTTTTGCAGATCTGTTCTCTTATGTATTTT
TAATCGTCCTTGTATGGAAGTATCAAAGGGGACGTTCTTCACCTCCTTGGAAAACGCAAACTTTCTTTTT
GCCTATCACAGTATCTTATCGAGCTAACTATTTTCGACACACATGAAAAAGCAGAAATATTAACGAAAAA
GAAAAGAAAGACCATGTCATGTACGGGCAATCAGAATATGCAAGATGAGCGGGAACGGGCGAAATGTGCA
CGCGCACAACTTACGAAACGCGGATGAGTCACTGACAGCCACCGCAGAGGTTCTGACTCCTACTGAGCTC
TATTGGAGGTGGCAGAACCGGTAATCCCACAGTGAGCAACTTGACAAACCAACAGATATAGGCTGTGTCT
TAAAATATACCATCCAATACCTTGATGAACTTTTCAAAGATGACTAAAATAAGTGAAATTTCAACATTAA
CTTCGAGCTGTAAACACAGTGGTTTCTTTGCATAAACACCATCAGCCTCAAGTCGTCAAGTAAAGATTTC
GTGTTCATGCAGATAGATAACAATCTATATGTTGATAATTAGCGTTGCCTCATCAATGCGTACACGAAGA
ATATACTAAAAAATGAGCAGGCAAGATAAACGAAGGCAAAGATGACAGAGCAGAAAGCCCTAGTAAAGCG
TATTACAAATGAAACCAAGATTCAGATTGCGATCCCTGAATTCGCATCTAGATGGTAGAGCCACAAACAG
CCGGTACAAGCAACGATCTCCAGGACCATCTGAATCATGCGCGGATGACACGAACTCACGACGGCGATCA
CAGACATTAACCCACAGTACAGACACTGCGACAACGTGGCAATTCGTCGCAATACCGTCTCACTGAACTG
GCCGATAATTGCAGACGAACGCAGTTCGAGTTTATCATTATCAATACTGCCATTTCAAAGAATACGTAAA
TAATTAATAGTAGTGATTTTCCTAACTTTATTTAGTCAAAAAATTAGCCTTTTAATTCTGCTGTAACCCG
TACATGCCCAAAATAGGGGGCGGGTTACACAGAATATATAACATCGTAGGTGTCTGGGTGAACAGTTTAT
TCCTGGCATCCACTAAATATAATGGAGCCCGCTTTTTAAGCTGGCATCCAGAAAAAAAAAGAATCCCAGC
ACCAAAATATTGTTTTCTTCACCAACCATCAGTTCATAGGTCCATTCTCTTAGCGCAACTACAGAGAACA
GGGGCACAAACAGGCAAAAAACGGGCACAACCTCAATGGAGTGATGCAACCTGCCTGGAGTAAATGATGA
CACAAGGCAATTGACCCACGCATGTATCTATCTCATTTTCTTACACCTTCTATTACCTTCTGCTCTCTCT
GATTTGGAAAAAGCTGAAAAAAAAGGTTGAAACCAGTTCCCTGAAATTATTCCCCTACTTGACTAATAAG
TATATAAAGACGGTAGGTATTGATTGTAATTCTGTAAATCTATTTCTTAAACTTCTTAAATTCTACTTTT
ATAGTTAGTCTTTTTTTTAGTTTTAAAACACCAAGAACTTAGTTTCGAATAAACACACATAAACAAACAA
AAGATCTATGGTTAGTAAAGGTGAAGCTGTTATAAAAGAATTCATGAGGTTTAAAGTTCATATGGAAGGT
TCAATGAATGGTCATGAATTTGAAATTGAAGGTGAAGGTGAAGGTAGACCATATGAAGGTACACAAACTG
CTAAATTGAAAGTTACTAAAGGTGGTCCATTACCATTTTCTTGGGATATTTTGTCTCCACAATTCATGTA
TGGTTCTAGAGCTTTTATTAAGCATCCAGCTGATATTCCAGATTATTATAAACAATCTTTTCCTGAAGGT
TTTAAATGGGAAAGAGTTATGAATTTCGAAGATGGTGGTGCTGTTACTGTTACTCAAGATACTTCTTTGG
AAGATGGTACTTTAATCTATAAAGTTAAATTGAGAGGTACTAATTTTCCACCAGATGGTCCAGTTATGCA
AAAGAAAACTATGGGTTGGGAAGCATCTACTGAAAGATTGTATCCAGAAGATGGTGTTTTGAAAGGAGAC
ATTAAGATGGCTTTGAGATTGAAAGATGGTGGTCGGTACCTGGCCGACTTCAAGACCACCTATAAAGCTA
AAAAACCAGTTCAAATGCCAGGTGCATATAATGTTGATAGAAAGTTAGATATAACGTCGCATAACGAGGA
CTATACTGTAGTTGAACAATATGAACGTAGTGAAGGTAGACATAGTACCGGAGGAATGGATGAATTGTAT
AAATCTGGTCCTTCTGGCCCAACTGGTTCTTGAGACCGAAAGTGAAACGTGATTTCATGCGTCATTTTGA
ACATTTTGTAAATCTTATTTAATAATGTGTGCGGCAATTCACATTTAATTTATGAATGTTTTCTTAACAT
CGCGGCAACTCAAGAAACGGCAGGTTCGGATCTTAGCTACTAGAGAAAGAGGAGAAATACTAGATGCGTA
AAGGCGAAGAGCTGTTCACTGGTGTCGTCCCTATTCTGGTGGAACTGGATGGTGATGTCAACGGTCATAA
GTTTTCCGTGCGTGGCGAGGGTGAAGGTGACGCAACTAATGGTAAACTGACGCTGAAGTTCATCTGTACT
ACTGGTAAACTGCCGGTTCCTTGGCCGACTCTGGTAACGACGCTGACTTATGGTGTTCAGTGCTTTGCTC
GTTATCCGGACCATATGAAGCAGCATGACTTCTTCAAGTCCGCCATGCCGGAAGGCTATGTGCAGGAACG
CACGATTTCCTTTAAGGATGACGGCACGTACAAAACGCGTGCGGAAGTGAAATTTGAAGGCGATACCCTG
GTAAACCGCATTGAGCTGAAAGGCATTGACTTTAAAGAGGACGGCAATATCCTGGGCCATAAGCTGGAAT
ACAATTTTAACAGCCACAATGTTTACATCACCGCCGATAAACAAAAAAATGGCATTAAAGCGAATTTTAA
AATTCGCCACAACGTGGAGGATGGCAGCGTGCAGCTGGCTGATCACTACCAGCAAAACACTCCAATCGGT
GATGGTCCTGTTCTGCTGCCAGACAATCACTATCTGAGCACGCAAAGCGTTCTGTCTAAAGATCCGAACG
AGAAACGCGATCATATGGTTCTGCTGGAGTTCGTAACCGCAGCGGGCATCACGCATGGTATGGATGAACT
GTACAAATGACCAGGCATCAAATAAAACGAAAGGCTCAGTCGAAAGACTGGGCCTTTCGTTTTATCTGTT
GTTTGTCGGTGAACGCTCTCTACTAGAGTCACACTGGCTCACCTTCGGGTGGGCCTTTCTGCGTTTATAG
GTCTCAATCCTAACTCGAGGCCAATTGGTGCGGCAATTGATAATAACGAAAATGTCTTTTAATGATCTGG
GTATAATGAGGAATTTTCCGAACGTTTTTACTTTATATATATATATACATGTAACATATATTCTATACGC
TATAGAGAAAGGAAATTTTTCAATTAAAAAAAAAATAGAGAAAGAGTTTCACTTCTTGATTATCGCTAAC
ACTAATGGTTGAAGTACTGCTACTTTAATTTTATGCTGCCAATGAGACGACGGGGTCATCACGGCTCATC
ATGCGCCAAACAAATGTGTGCAATACACGCTCGGATGACTGCATGATGACCGCACTGACTGGGGACAGCA
GATCCACCTAAGCCTGTGAGAGAAGCAGACACCCGACAGATCAAGGCAGTTAACTAGTGCACTGCAGTAC
AAATCGTCCCCAACAAAAGTGGGCTCTCAAAATTCATCACATTTAAATGCATATAGGAAGAGCAACAGTT
GGTTTGCATCTGATGTTCCTTAAAGATTTCGACATAATGTGCGAAGTAGATCCCTTCAGCACTGTACTTG
TTTTTGCGACTAGATTGTAAATCATTCTTTATTTAATCTCTTTCTTTAACTACTGCTTAAAGTATAATTT
GGTCCGTAGTTTAATAACTATACTAAGCGAACGCTCTCTCGAAATTTTTCTTAACGCGTCCTTGTACTGC
GTCTAACGCTTTTGCCACTTGGATTTCTATTATAGGAAATAGTCTCACTTACTGGGCGACGAATTTTCGC
GTTTTGATGAAGCACAGGAAGAATTTCTTTATGCTCAGAAGTTTGACAGCAAGCAAGTTCATCATTCGAA
CTAGCCTTATTGTTTTAGTTCAGTGACAGCGAACTGCCGTACTCGATGCTTTATTTCTCACGGTAGAGCG
GAAGAACAGATAGATCCCTACATATTGCTACCACTTCTATTACACAATAGTTTCAATAGCTTGCAGCGTA
GCTAAACTCTAAAATTTATCTAAATCACTCATATAAACCGAACCCTTCCCCTTCCGCTTATAGTACAGCT
GATGCTCCTTCACTATTTTAACATGTGGAATTCTTGAAAGAATGAAATCGCCATGCCAAGCCATCACACG
GTCTTTTATGCAATTGATTGACCGCCTGCAACACATAGGCAGTAAAATTTTTACAAGCAGTAGCAGAACA
GGCCACACAATCGCAAGTGATTAACGTCCACACAGGTATAGGGTTTCTGGACCATATGATACATGCTCTG
GCCAAGCATTCCGGCTGGTCGCTAATCGTTGAGTGCCGAGCGGCCGCGATTATCAAAAAGGATCTTCACC
TAGATCCTTTTAAATTAAAAATGAAGTTTTAAATCAATCTAAAGTATATATGAGTAAACTTGGTCTGACA
G
Features (pLannotate 1.2.2; 13 found; start..end, strand, type, name):
      1..861     -  CDS            AmpR: β-lactamase; bla; confers resistance to ampicillin, carbenicillin, and related antibiotics
    862..966     -  promoter       AmpR promoter: bla
   1069..1657    +  rep_origin     ori: high-copy-number ColE1/pMB1/pBR322/pUC origin of replication
   2391..2510    +  rep_origin     ARS1 (fragment): S. cerevisiae autonomously replicating sequence ARS1/ARS416
   2515..2561    +  promoter       HIS3 promoter (fragment): S. cerevisiae HIS3
   2562..2624    +  CDS            HIS3 (fragment): imidazoleglycerol-phosphate dehydratase, required for histidine biosynthesis; S. cerevisiae HIS3; yeast auxotrophic marker
   2835..3501    +  promoter       GAP promoter: S. cerevisiae TDH3; promoter for glyceraldehyde-3-phosphate dehydrogenase
   3508..4203    +  CDS            mScarlet-I: mScarlet-I is a basic (constitutively fluorescent) red fluorescent protein published in 2016, derived from synthetic construct. It is reported to be a rapidly-maturing monomer with moderate acid sensitivity.
   4404..5117    +  CDS            superfolder GFP: GFP variant that folds robustly even when fused to poorly folded proteins (Pédelacq et al., 2006)
   5129..5200    +  terminator     rrnB T1 terminator: transcription terminator T1 from the E. coli rrnB gene
   5216..5243    +  terminator     T7Te terminator: phage T7 early transcription terminator
   6302..6328    +  rep_origin     ARS1 (fragment): S. cerevisiae autonomously replicating sequence ARS1/ARS416
   6425..6546    +  CDS            HIS3 (fragment): imidazoleglycerol-phosphate dehydratase, required for histidine biosynthesis; S. cerevisiae HIS3; yeast auxotrophic marker
