[The description below was written by a language model from this plasmid's Addgene catalogue record and pLannotate feature annotations shown in this document.]
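Description:
pBBK31 is an empty parent vector from the Markerless Yeast Localization and Overexpression (MyLO) CRISPR-Cas9 toolkit, built on the pYTK089 backbone by BsaI Golden Gate assembly. It is maintained in E. coli through a high-copy ColE1-type origin and selected with ampicillin via the β-lactamase gene. The record lists no yeast selectable marker, consistent with its stated purpose of generating markerless integration cassettes.

The payload, as laid out in the name and largely confirmed by the annotation, is a left homology arm (HomL), the strong constitutive S. cerevisiae TDH3 (GAP) promoter, an mScarlet-I red fluorescent protein coding sequence followed by a linker, a GFP dropout cassette, the SSA1 terminator and a right homology arm (HomR). The dropout consists of superfolder GFP followed by the bacterial rrnB T1 and T7Te terminators, which indicates a bacterially expressed placeholder. When a gene of interest replaces it by Golden Gate cloning, correct clones can be recognised by loss of green fluorescence in E. coli colonies, and the inserted gene becomes fused in frame to the C-terminal side of Scarlet, giving an N-terminally red-tagged protein under TDH3 control. The linker and SSA1 terminator are not annotated in the feature table.

The regions flanking the cassette contain only short matches to ARS1 and to the HIS3 promoter and coding sequence. These fragments probably lie within the homology arms rather than acting as a working replicator or auxotrophic marker, but the record does not name the genomic target locus. The finished cassette is intended for Cas9-assisted integration into the yeast genome for localization and overexpression studies.
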