Addgene plasmid #179015: pBBK31 pHomL-TDH3p-Scarlet(rfp)-Link-GFPdropout-SSA1t-HomR (AmpR)
Purpose: (Empty Backbone) Parent vector for markerless yeast integration cassettes with N-terminal Scarlet(rfp)-tagged genes
Depositing lab: Vincent Martin. Depositing organization: Concordia University. Publication: The MyLo CRISPR-Cas9 Toolkit: A Markerless Yeast Localization and Overexpression CRISPR-Cas9 Toolkit. Bean BDM, Whiteway M, Martin VJJ. G3 (Bethesda). 2022 Jun 16. pii: 6609175. doi: 10.1093/g3journal/jkac154. PubMed 35708612.
Backbone
  Vector backbone: pYTK089 (ColE1, AmpR)
  Vector type: Yeast Expression
Growth in bacteria
  Bacterial resistance: Ampicillin, 100 μg/mL
  Growth temperature: 37°C
  Growth strain: DH5alpha
  Copy number: High Copy
Gene/Insert
  Gene/Insert name: None
Terms and licenses: Academic/Nonprofit Terms; Industry Terms: Not Available to Industry
Depositor comments: Part of the Markerless Yeast Localization and Overexpression (MyLO) CRISPR-Cas9 Toolkit. Vector cloned using BsaI Golden Gate cloning
How to cite: pBBK31 pHomL-TDH3p-Scarlet(rfp)-Link-GFPdropout-SSA1t-HomR (AmpR) was a gift from Vincent Martin (Addgene plasmid # 179015 ; http://n2t.net/addgene:179015 ; RRID:Addgene_179015)
